Addgene plasmid #123736: MTK3_021
Purpose: Encodes ERK Translocation Reporter (ERK KTR) as a Type 3 part to be used in the MTK system
Depositing lab: Hana El-Samad. Depositing organization: University of California, San Francisco (UCSF). Publication: A Toolkit for Rapid Modular Construction of Biological Circuits in Mammalian Cells. Fonseca JP, Bonny AR, Kumar GR, Ng AH, Town J, Wu QC, Aslankoohi E, Chen SY, Dods G, Harrigan P, Osimiri LC, Kistler AL, El-Samad H. ACS Synth Biol. 2019 Nov 15;8(11):2593-2606. doi: 10.1021/acssynbio.9b00322. Epub 2019 Nov 5. PubMed 31686495.
Backbone
  Vector backbone: MTK0_027
  Vector type: Mammalian Expression
Growth in bacteria
  Bacterial resistance: Chloramphenicol, 25 μg/mL
  Growth temperature: 37°C
  Growth strain: DH5alpha
  Copy number: Unknown
Gene/Insert
  Gene/Insert name: ERKKTR
  Species: Synthetic
  Cloning method: Restriction Enzyme; 5′ cloning site BsmBI (destroyed during cloning); 3′ cloning site BsmBI (destroyed during cloning)
Terms and licenses: Academic/Nonprofit Terms; Industry Terms: Not Available to Industry
Depositor comments: Type 3 parts are generally reserved for coding sequences in the MTK. Part sequence is from 10.1016/j.cell.2014.04.039 Please visit https://www.biorxiv.org/content/10.1101/506188v2 for BioRxiv preprint
How to cite: MTK3_021 was a gift from Hana El-Samad (Addgene plasmid # 123736 ; http://n2t.net/addgene:123736 ; RRID:Addgene_123736)
