[The description below was written by a language model from this plasmid's Addgene catalogue record and pLannotate feature annotations shown in this document.]
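Description:
MTK3_021 is a small part plasmid (about 1.9 kb) from the Mammalian Toolkit (MTK), a modular hierarchical cloning system for building genetic circuits in mammalian cells. It is built on the MTK0_027 part-entry backbone and is propagated in E. coli through a high-copy ColE1/pUC-type origin, with selection by chloramphenicol conferred by the cat gene under its native promoter; a minimal lambda t0 terminator follows the resistance cassette. Although catalogued as a mammalian expression vector, the annotated features include no mammalian promoter, polyadenylation signal or mammalian selection marker, so the plasmid serves as a storage and donor vector for one part rather than as a stand-alone expression construct.

The payload is the synthetic ERK kinase translocation reporter (ERK KTR), held as a Type 3 part, the position generally reserved for coding sequences in the MTK. It was inserted through BsmBI sites that were destroyed during cloning. The feature table identifies a short coding segment matching a fragment of the mouse transcription factor Elk1, an ERK substrate, consistent with the sensing portion of the reporter. In general, KTRs couple a kinase docking and phosphorylation region to nuclear import and export signals so that kinase activity shifts the protein between nucleus and cytoplasm, although these localization signals are not separately annotated here. No fluorescent protein is annotated, and the record does not say how the reporter is to be made visible. The intended use is to combine this part with promoter, terminator and other MTK parts into transcriptional units for monitoring ERK signalling in mammalian cells.
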