Features (pLannotate 1.2.2; 5 found; start..end, strand, type, name):
    131..719     +  rep_origin     ori: high-copy-number ColE1/pMB1/pBR322/pUC origin of replication
    834..1088    +  CDS            Elk1 (fragment): ELK1_MOUSE - Experimental evidence at protein level: Swiss-Prot protein existence level 1. Transcription factor that binds to purine-rich DNA sequences. Forms a ternary complex with SRF and the ETS and SRF motifs of the serum response element (SRE) on the promoter region of immediate early genes such as FOS and IER2 (By similarity). Induces target gene transcription upon JNK-signaling pathway stimulation (By similarity). From Mus musculus (Mouse).
   1102..1136    -  terminator     lambda t0 terminator: minimal transcription terminator from phage lambda (Scholtissek and Grosse, 1987)
   1210..1866    -  CDS            cat: CAT_ECOLX - Experimental evidence at protein level: Swiss-Prot protein existence level 1. This enzyme is an effector of chloramphenicol resistance in bacteria. From Escherichia coli. This protein is used as a marker in many commonly used cloning vectors, such as pACYC184.
   1867..47      -  promoter       cat promoter (across the origin): promoter of the E. coli cat gene encoding chloramphenicol acetyltransferase
>Addgene plasmid #123736 | MTK3_021 | addgene full sequence | sequence record 248671 | Addgene NGS Result
TAGTGATCTTATTTCATTATGGTGAAAGTTGGAACCTCTTACGTGCCCGATCAATCATGACCAAAATCCC
TTAACGTGAGTTTTCGTTCCACTGAGCGTCAGACCCCGTAGAAAAGATCAAAGGATCTTCTTGAGATCCT
TTTTTTCTGCGCGTAATCTGCTGCTTGCAAACAAAAAAACCACCGCTACCAGCGGTGGTTTGTTTGCCGG
ATCAAGAGCTACCAACTCTTTTTCCGAAGGTAACTGGCTTCAGCAGAGCGCAGATACCAAATACTGTTCT
TCTAGTGTAGCCGTAGTTAGGCCACCACTTCAAGAACTCTGTAGCACCGCCTACATACCTCGCTCTGCTA
ATCCTGTTACCAGTGGCTGCTGCCAGTGGCGATAAGTCGTGTCTTACCGGGTTGGACTCAAGACGATAGT
TACCGGATAAGGCGCAGCGGTCGGGCTGAACGGGGGGTTCGTGCACACAGCCCAGCTTGGAGCGAACGAC
CTACACCGAACTGAGATACCTACAGCGTGAGCTATGAGAAAGCGCCACGCTTCCCGAAGGGAGAAAGGCG
GACAGGTATCCGGTAAGCGGCAGGGTCGGAACAGGAGAGCGCACGAGGGAGCTTCCAGGGGGAAACGCCT
GGTATCTTTATAGTCCTGTCGGGTTTCGCCACCTCTGACTTGAGCGTCGATTTTTGTGATGCTCGTCAGG
GGGGCGGAGCCTATGGAAAAACGCCAGCAACGCGGCCTTTTTACGGTTCCTGGCCTTTTGCTGGCCTTTT
GCTCACATGTTCTTTCCTGCGTTATCCCCTGATTCTGTGGATAACCGTAGTCGGTCTCATATGAAGGGCC
GAAAGCCTCGGGACCTGGAACTTCCACTTAGCCCAAGCCTGCTGGGTGGCCAGGGACCTGAACGGACTCC
AGGATCAGGAACAAGCTCTGGTCTTCAGGCACCGGGGCCAGCGCTTTCGCCCAGCAAGCGTAGCGGACTC
GAGGACCCAGCGACGCCATCGAAGAAGCCACGTACCCCATCGGTGTCGTCAAGGCTGGAGCGCCTGACCC
TCCAGTCCAGCTTTCAATTCCCATCCACTAGTGGATCCTGAGACCAGACCAATAAAAAACGCCCGGCGGC
AACCGAGCGTTCTGAACAAATCCAGATGGAGTTCTGAGGTCATTACTGGATCTATCAACAGGAGTCCAAG
CGAGCTCGATATCAAATTACGCCCCGCCCTGCCACTCATCGCAGTACTGTTGTAATTCATTAAGCATTCT
GCCGACATGGAAGCCATCACAAACGGCATGATGAACCTGAATCGCCAGCGGCATCAGCACCTTGTCGCCT
TGCGTATAATATTTGCCCATGGTGAAAACGGGGGCGAAGAAGTTGTCCATATTGGCCACGTTTAAATCAA
AACTGGTGAAACTCACCCAGGGATTGGCTGAAACGAAAAACATATTCTCAATAAACCCTTTAGGGAAATA
GGCCAGGTTTTCACCGTAACACGCCACATCTTGCGAATATATGTGTAGAAACTGCCGGAAATCGTCGTGG
TATTCACTCCAGAGCGATGAAAACGTTTCAGTTTGCTCATGGAAAACGGTGTAACAAGGGTGAACACTAT
CCCATATCACCAGCTCACCGTCTTTCATTGCCATACGAAATTCCGGATGAGCATTCATCAGGCGGGCAAG
AATGTGAATAAAGGCCGGATAAAACTTGTGCTTATTTTTCTTTACGGTCTTTAAAAAGGCCGTAATATCC
AGCTGAACGGTCTGGTTATAGGTACATTGAGCAACTGACTGAAATGCCTCAAAATGTTCTTTACGATGCC
ATTGGGATATATCAACGGTGGTATATCCAGTGATTTTTTTCTCCATTTTAGCTTCCTTAGCTCCTGAAAA
TCTCGATAACTCAAAAAATACGCCCGG
